Addgene plasmid #25128: CNDP1
Purpose: Bacterial expression for structure determination; may not be full ORF
Depositing lab: Cheryl Arrowsmith. Depositing organization: University of Toronto.
Backbone
  Vector backbone: pFHMSP-LIC-N
  Backbone manufacturer: SGC
  Vector type: Insect Expression
Growth in bacteria
  Bacterial resistance: Ampicillin, 100 μg/mL
  Growth temperature: 37°C
  Growth strain: DH5alpha
  Copy number: High Copy
Gene/Insert
  Gene/Insert name: CNDP1_01 (alt names: PDB: 3DLJ; carnosine dipeptidase 1)
  Species: H. sapiens (human)
  Insert size (bp): 1443
  GenBank ID: BC117122
  Entrez Gene: CNDP1 (a.k.a. CN1, CPGL2, HsT2308)
  Tag / fusion protein: His (N terminal on insert)
  Cloning method: Restriction Enzyme
  Sequencing primers: 5′ N/A; 3′ N/A
Terms and licenses: Academic/Nonprofit Terms; Industry Terms
Depositor comments: PDB: 3DLJ. http://www.thesgc.org/structures/3DLJ/ .
How to cite: CNDP1 was a gift from Cheryl Arrowsmith (Addgene plasmid # 25128 ; http://n2t.net/addgene:25128 ; RRID:Addgene_25128)
