[The description below was written by a language model from this plasmid's Addgene catalogue record.]
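Description:
CNDP1 is a protein-production plasmid carrying a fragment of human carnosine dipeptidase 1 (CNDP1, also known as CN1 or CPGL2) in the pFHMSP-LIC-N backbone from the Structural Genomics Consortium. The insert, designated CNDP1_01, is recorded as 1443 bp and derives from a human cDNA reference. It is fused to an N-terminal His tag, which allows the expressed protein to be purified by immobilised metal affinity chromatography. The plasmid is maintained at high copy in standard E. coli cloning strains under ampicillin selection.

The construct was made to produce protein for structure determination and is linked to a deposited crystal structure of the enzyme. As the record warns, the insert may not be the full open reading frame, since constructs for structural work are often trimmed to a well-behaved domain or boundary. The record is internally inconsistent about the expression host: the purpose line says bacterial expression, whereas the vector type is listed as insect expression. Users should therefore confirm the intended expression system before planning work.

No feature table is provided. The promoter driving the insert, any secretion signal or protease cleavage site between the tag and the protein, the origin of replication and any elements for baculovirus generation are therefore not stated. The cloning method is listed as restriction enzyme, although the backbone name suggests a ligation-independent cloning design. Typical use is recombinant production and purification of human CNDP1 for crystallography or biochemical characterisation of this dipeptidase.
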