>Addgene plasmid #25128 | CNDP1 | depositor partial sequence | sequence record 11602 | Author sequence
TCACCCTCCCCGCCCCCGGCGCTGTTAGAGAAAGTCTTCCAGTACATTGACCTCCATCAGGATGAATTTG
TGCAGACGCTGAAGGAGTGGGTGGCAATCGAGAGCGACTCTGTCCAGCCTGTGCCTCGCTTCAGACAAGA
GCTCTTCAGAATGATGGCCGTGGCTGCGGACACGCTGCAGCGCCTGGGGGCCCGTGTGGCCTCGGTGGAC
ATGGGTCCTCAGCAGCTGCCCGATGGTCAGAGTCTTCCAATACCTCCCGTCATCCTGGCCGAACTGGGGA
GCGATCCCACGAAAGGCACCGTGTGCTTCTACGGCCACTTGGACGTGCAGCCTGCTGACCGGGGCGATGG
GTGGCTCACGGACCCCTATGTGCTGACGGAGGTAGACGGGAAACTTTATGGACGAGGAGCGACCGACAAC
AAAGGCCCTGTCTTGGCTTGGATCAATGCTGTGAGCGCCTTCAGAGCCCTGGAGCAAGATCTTCCTGTGA
ATATCAAATTCATCATTGAGGGGATGGAAGAGGCTGGCTCTGTTGCCCTGGAGGAACTTGTGGAAAAAGA
AAAGGACCGATTCTTCTCTGGTGTGGACTACATTGTAATTTCAGATAACCTGTGGATCAGCCAAAGGAAG
CCAGCAATCACTTACGGAACCCGGGGGAACAGCTACTTCATGGTGGAGGTGAAATGCAGAGACCAGGATT
TTCACTCAGGAACCTTTGGTGGCATCCTTCATGAACCAATGGCTGATCTGGTTGCTCTTCTCGGTAGCCT
GGTAGACTCGTCTGGTCATATCCTGGTCCCTGGAATCTATGATGAAGTGGTTCCTCTTACAGAAGAGGAA
ATAAATACATACAAAGCCATCCATCTAGACCTAGAAGAATACCGGAATAGCAGCCGGGTTGAGAAATTTC
TGTTCGATACTAAGGAGGAGATTCTAATGCACCTCTGGAGGTACCCATCTCTTTCTATTCATGGGATCGA
GGGCGCGTTTGATGAGCCTGGAACTAAAACAGTCATACCTGGCCGAGTTATAGGAAAATTTTCAATCCGT
CTAGTCCCTCACATGAATGTGTCTGCGGTGGAAAAACAGGTGACACGACATCTTGAAGATGTGTTCTCCA
AAAGAAATAGTTCCAACAAGATGGTTGTTTCCATGACTCTAGGACTACACCCGTGGATTGCAAATATTGA
TGACACCCAGTATCTCGCAGCAAAAAGAGCGATCAGAACAGTGTTTGGAACAGAACCAGATATGATCCGG
GATGGATCCACCATTCCAATTGCCAAAATGTTCCAGGAGATCGTCCACAAGAGCGTGGTGCTAATTCCGC
TGGGAGCTGTTGATGATGGAGAACATTCGCAGAATGAGAAAATCAACAGGTGGAACTACATAGAGGGAAC
CAAATTATTTGCTGCCTTTTTCTTAGAGATGGCCCAGCTCCAT
