>Addgene plasmid #25128 | CNDP1 | addgene partial sequence | sequence record 31205 | 25128 with Polyhedrin-F
TTTCGTACAGTTTTGTATAAAAAAACCTATAAATATTCCGGATTATTCATACCGTCCCACCATCGGGCGC
GGATCTCGGTCCGAAACCATGAAATTCTTAGTCAACGTTGCCCTTGTTTTTATGGTCGTATACATTTCTT
ACATCTATGCGGCCGCTCCGGAACATCACCATCACCATCACGATTACGATATCCCAACGACCGAAAACCT
GTATTTTCAGGGCGCCATGGATTCACCCTCCCCGCCCCCGGCGCTGTTAGAGAAAGTCTTCCAGTACATT
GACCTCCATCAGGATGAATTTGTGCAGACGCTGAAGGAGTGGGTGGCAATCGAGAGCGACTCTGTCCAGC
CTGTGCCTCGCTTCAGACAAGAGCTCTTCAGAATGATGGCCGTGGCTGCGGACACGCTGCAGCGCCTGGG
GGCCCGTGTGGCCTCGGTGGACATGGGTCCTCAGCAGCTGCCCGATGGTCAGAGTCTTCCAATACCTCCC
GTCATCCTGGCCGAACTGGGGAGCGATCCCACGAAAGGCACCGTGTGCTTCTACGGCCACTTGGACGTGC
AGCCTGCTGACCGGGGCGATGGGTGGCTCACGGACCCCTATGTGCTGACGGAGGTAGACGGGAAACTTTA
TGGACGAGGAGCGACCGACAACAAAGGCCCTGTCTTGGCTTGGATCAATGCTGTGAGCGCCTTCAGAGCC
CTGGAGCAAGATCTTCCTGTGAATATCAAATTCATCATTGAGGGGATGGAAGAGGCTGGCTCTGTTGCCC
TGGAGGAACTTGTGGAAAAAGAAAAGGACCGATTCTTCTCTGGTGTGGACTACATTGTAATTTCAGATAA
CCTGTGGATCAGCCAAAGGAAGCCAGCAATCACTTAC
